>Addgene plasmid #144295 | TFORF1618 | addgene full sequence | sequence record 353411 | Addgene NGS Result
GGCTCCGGTGCCCGTCAGTGGGCAGAGCGCACATCGCCCACAGTCCCCGAGAAGTTGGGGGGAGGGGTCG
GCAATTGAACCGGTGCCTAGAGAAGGTGGCGCGGGGTAAACTGGGAAAGTGATGTCGTGTACTGGCTCCG
CCTTTTTCCCGAGGGTGGGGGAGAACCGTATATAAGTGCAGTAGTCGCCGTGAACGTTCTTTTTCGCAAC
GGGTTTGCCGCCAGAACACAGGTAAGTGCCGTGTGTGGTTCCCGCGGGCCTGGCCTCTTTACGGGTTATG
GCCCTTGCGTGCCTTGAATTACTTCCACCTGGCTGCAGTACGTGATTCTTGATCCCGAGCTTCGGGTTGG
AAGTGGGTGGGAGAGTTCGAGGCCTTGCGCTTAAGGAGCCCCTTCGCCTCGTGCTTGAGTTGAGGCCTGG
CCTGGGCGCTGGGGCCGCCGCGTGCGAATCTGGTGGCACCTTCGCGCCTGTCTCGCTGCTTTCGATAAGT
CTCTAGCCATTTAAAATTTTTGATGACCTGCTGCGACGCTTTTTTTCTGGCAAGATAGTCTTGTAAATGC
GGGCCAAGATCTGCACACTGGTATTTCGGTTTTTGGGGCCGCGGGCGGCGACGGGGCCCGTGCGTCCCAG
CGCACATGTTCGGCGAGGCGGGGCCTGCGAGCGCGGCCACCGAGAATCGGACGGGGGTAGTCTCAAGCTG
GCCGGCCTGCTCTGGTGCCTGGCCTCGCGCCGCCGTGTATCGCCCCGCCCTGGGCGGCAAGGCTGGCCCG
GTCGGCACCAGTTGCGTGAGCGGAAAGATGGCCGCTTCCCGGCCCTGCTGCAGGGAGCTCAAAATGGAGG
ACGCGGCGCTCGGGAGAGCGGGCGGGTGAGTCACCCACACAAAGGAAAAGGGCCTTTCCGTCCTCAGCCG
TCGCTTCATGTGACTCCACGGAGTACCGGGCGCCGTCCAGGCACCTCGATTAGTTCTCGAGCTTTTGGAG
TACGTCGTCTTTAGGTTGGGGGGAGGGGTTTTATGCGATGGAGTTTCCCCACACTGAGTGGGTGGAGACT
GAAGTTAGGCCAGCTTGGCACTTGATGTAATTCTCCTTGGAATTTGCCCTTTTTGAGTTTGGATCTTGGT
TCATTCTCAAGCCTCAGACAGTGGTTCAAAGTTTTTTTCTTCCATTTCAGGTGTCGTGAGGCTAGCACCG
CCACCATGGCCGCGCACAGGCCGGTGGAATGGGTCCAGGCCGTGGTCAGCCGCTTCGACGAGCAGCTTCC
AATAAAAACAGGACAGCAGAACACACATACCAAAGTCAGTACTGAGCACAACAAGGAATGTCTAATCAAT
ATTTCCAAATACAAGTTTTCTTTGGTTATAAGCGGCCTCACTACTATTTTAAAGAATGTTAACAATATGA
GAATATTTGGAGAAGCTGCTGAAAAAAATTTATATCTCTCTCAGTTGATTATATTGGATACACTGGAAAA
ATGTCTTGCTGGGCAACCAAAGGACACAATGAGATTAGATGAAACGATGCTGGTCAAACAGTTGCTGCCA
GAAATCTGCCATTTTCTTCACACCTGTCGTGAAGGAAACCAGCATGCAGCTGAACTTCGGAATTCTGCCT
CTGGGGTTTTATTTTCTCTCAGCTGCAACAACTTCAATGCAGTCTTTAGTCGCATTTCTACCAGGTTACA
GGAATTAACTGTTTGTTCAGAAGACAATGTTGATGTTCATGATATAGAATTGTTACAGTATATCAATGTG
GATTGTGCAAAATTAAAACGACTCCTGAAGGAAACAGCATTTAAATTTAAAGCCCTAAAGAAGGTTGCGC
AGTTAGCAGTTATAAATAGCCTGGAAAAGGCATTTTGGAACTGGGTAGAAAATTATCCAGATGAATTTAC
AAAACTGTACCAGATCCCACAGACTGATATGGCTGAATGTGCAGAAAAGCTATTTGACTTGGTGGATGGT
TTTGCTGAAAGCACCAAACGTAAAGCAGCAGTTTGGCCACTACAAATCATTCTCCTTATCTTGTGTCCAG
AAATAATCCAGGATATATCCAAAGACGTGGTTGATGAAAACAACATGAATAAGAAGTTATTTCTGGACAG
TCTACGAAAAGCTCTTGCTGGCCATGGAGGAAGTAGGCAGCTGACAGAAAGTGCTGCAATTGCCTGTGTC
AAACTGTGTAAAGCAAGTACTTACATCAATTGGGAAGATAACTCTGTCATTTTCCTACTTGTTCAGTCCA
TGGTGGTTGATCTTAAGAACCTGCTTTTTAATCCAAGTAAGCCATTCTCAAGAGGCAGTCAGCCTGCAGA
TGTGGATCTAATGATTGACTGCCTTGTTTCTTGCTTTCGTATAAGCCCTCACAACAACCAACACTTTAAG
ATCTGCCTGGCTCAGAATTCACCTTCTACATTTCACTATGTGCTGGTAAATTCACTCCATCGAATCATCA
CCAATTCCGCATTGGATTGGTGGCCTAAGATTGATGCTGTGTATTGTCACTCGGTTGAACTTCGAAATAT
GTTTGGTGAAACACTTCATAAAGCAGTGCAAGGTTGTGGAGCACACCCAGCAATACGAATGGCACCGAGT
CTTACATTTAAAGAAAAAGTAACAAGCCTTAAATTTAAAGAAAAACCTACAGACCTGGAGACAAGAAGCT
ATAAGTATCTTCTCTTGTCCATGGTGAAACTAATTCATGCAGATCCAAAGCTCTTGCTTTGTAATCCAAG
AAAACAGGGGCCCGAAACCCAAGGCAGTACAGCAGAATTAATTACAGGGCTCGTCCAACTGGTCCCTCAG
TCACACATGCCAGAGATTGCTCAGGAAGCAATGGAGGCTCTGCTGGTTCTTCATCAGTTAGATAGCATTG
ATTTGTGGAATCCTGATGCTCCTGTAGAAACATTTTGGGAGATTAGCTCACAAATGCTTTTTTACATCTG
CAAGAAATTAACTAGTCATCAAATGCTTAGTAGCACAGAAATTCTCAAGTGGTTGCGGGAAATATTGATC
TGCAGGAATAAATTTCTTCTTAAAAATAAGCAGGCAGATAGAAGTTCCTGTCACTTTCTCCTTTTTTACG
GGGTAGGATGTGATATTCCTTCTAGTGGAAATACCAGTCAAATGTCCATGGATCATGAAGAATTACTACG
TACTCCTGGAGCCTCTCTCCGGAAGGGAAAAGGGAACTCCTCTATGGATAGTGCAGCAGGATGCAGCGGA
ACCCCCCCGATTTGCCGACAAGCCCAGACCAAACTAGAAGTGGCCCTGTACATGTTTCTGTGGAACCCTG
ACACTGAAGCTGTTCTGGTTGCCATGTCCTGTTTCCGCCACCTCTGTGAGGAAGCAGATATCCGGTGTGG
GGTGGATGAAGTGTCAGTGCATAACCTCTTGCCCAACTATAACACATTCATGGAGTTTGCCTCTGTCAGC
AATATGATGTCAACAGGAAGAGCAGCACTTCAGAAAAGAGTGATGGCACTGCTGAGGCGCATTGAGCATC
CCACTGCAGGAAACACTGAGGCTTGGGAAGATACACATGCAAAATGGGAACAAGCAACAAAGCTAATCCT
TAACTATCCAAAAGCCAAAATGGAAGATGGCCAGGCTGCTGAAAGCCTTCACAAGACCATTGTTAAGAGG
CGAATGTCCCATGTGAGTGGAGGAGGATCCATAGATTTGTCTGACACAGACTCCCTACAGGAATGGATCA
ACATGACTGGCTTCCTTTGTGCCCTTGGGGGAGTGTGCCTCCAGCAGAGAAGCAATTCTGGCCTGGCAAC
CTATAGCCCACCCATGGGTCCAGTCAGTGAACGTAAGGGTTCTATGATTTCAGTGATGTCTTCAGAGGGA
AACGCAGATACACCTGTCAGCAAATTTATGGATCGGCTGTTGTCCTTAATGGTGTGTAACCATGAGAAAG
TGGGACTTCAAATACGGACCAATGTTAAGGATCTGGTGGGTCTAGAATTGAGTCCTGCTCTGTATCCAAT
GCTATTTAACAAATTGAAGAATACCATCAGCAAGTTTTTTGACTCCCAAGGACAGGTTTTATTGACTGAT
ACCAATACTCAATTTGTAGAACAAACCATAGCTATAATGAAGAACTTGCTAGATAATCATACTGAAGGCA
GCTCTGAACATCTAGGGCAAGCTAGCATTGAAACAATGATGTTAAATCTGGTCAGGTATGTTCGTGTGCT
TGGGAATATGGTCCATGCAATTCAAATAAAAACGAAACTGTGTCAATTAGTTGAAGTAATGATGGCAAGG
AGAGATGACCTCTCATTTTGCCAAGAGATGAAATTTAGGAATAAGATGGTAGAATACCTGACAGACTGGG
TTATGGGAACATCAAACCAAGCAGCAGATGATGATGTAAAATGTCTTACAAGAGATTTGGACCAGGCAAG
CATGGAAGCAGTAGTTTCACTTCTAGCTGGTCTCCCTCTGCAGCCTGAAGAAGGAGATGGTGTGGAATTG
ATGGAAGCCAAATCACAGTTATTTCTTAAATACTTCACATTATTTATGAACCTTTTGAATGACTGCAGTG
AAGTTGAAGATGAAAGTGCGCAAACAGGTGGCAGGAAACGTGGCATGTCTCGGAGGCTGGCATCACTGAG
GCACTGTACGGTCCTTGCAATGTCAAACTTACTCAATGCCAACGTAGACAGTGGTCTCATGCACTCCATA
GGCTTAGGTTACCACAAGGATCTCCAGACAAGAGCTACATTTATGGAAGTTCTGACAAAAATCCTTCAAC
AAGGCACAGAATTTGACACACTTGCAGAAACAGTATTGGCTGATCGGTTTGAGAGATTGGTGGAACTGGT
CACAATGATGGGTGATCAAGGAGAACTCCCTATAGCGATGGCTCTGGCCAATGTGGTTCCTTGTTCTCAG
TGGGATGAACTAGCTCGAGTTCTGGTTACTCTGTTTGATTCTCGGCATTTACTCTACCAACTGCTCTGGA
ACATGTTTTCTAAAGAAGTAGAATTGGCAGACTCCATGCAGACTCTCTTCCGAGGCAACAGCTTGGCCAG
TAAAATAATGACATTCTGTTTCAAGGTATATGGTGCTACCTATCTACAAAAACTCCTGGATCCTTTATTA
CGAATTGTGATCACATCCTCTGATTGGCAACATGTTAGCTTTGAAGTGGATCCTACCAGGTTAGAACCAT
CAGAGAGCCTTGAGGAAAACCAGCGGAACCTCCTTCAGATGACTGAAAAGTTCTTCCATGCCATCATCAG
TTCCTCCTCAGAATTCCCCCCTCAACTTCGAAGTGTGTGCCACTGTTTATACCAGGCAACTTGCCACTCC
CTACTGAATAAAGCTACAGTAAAAGAAAAAAAGGAAAACAAAAAATCAGTGGTTAGCCAGCGTTTCCCTC
AGAACAGCATCGGTGCAGTAGGAAGTGCCATGTTCCTCAGATTTATCAATCCTGCCATTGTCTCACCGTA
TGAAGCAGGGATTTTAGATAAAAAGCCACCACCTAGAATCGAAAGGGGCTTGAAGTTAATGTCAAAGATA
CTTCAGAGTATTGCCAATCATGTTCTCTTCACAAAAGAAGAACATATGCGGCCTTTCAATGATTTTGTGA
AAAGCAACTTTGATGCAGCACGCAGGTTTTTCCTTGATATAGCATCTGATTGTCCTACAAGTGATGCAGT
AAATCATAGTCTTTCCTTCATAAGTGACGGCAATGTGCTTGCTTTACATCGTCTACTCTGGAACAATCAG
GAGAAAATTGGGCAGTATCTTTCCAGCAACAGGGATCATAAAGCTGTTGGAAGACGACCTTTTGATAAGA
TGGCAACACTTCTTGCATACCTGGGTCCTCCAGAGCACAAACCTGTGGCAGATACACACTGGTCCAGCCT
TAACCTTACCAGTTCAAAGTTTGAGGAATTTATGACTAGGCATCAGGTACATGAAAAAGAAGAATTCAAG
GCTTTGAAAACGTTAAGTATTTTCTACCAAGCTGGGACTTCCAAAGCTGGGAATCCTATTTTTTATTATG
TTGCACGGAGGTTCAAAACTGGTCAAATCAATGGTGATTTGCTGATATACCATGTCTTACTGACTTTAAA
GCCATATTATGCAAAGCCATATGAAATTGTAGTGGACCTTACCCATACCGGGCCTAGCAATCGCTTTAAA
ACAGACTTTCTCTCTAAGTGGTTTGTTGTTTTTCCTGGCTTTGCTTACGACAACGTCTCCGCAGTCTATA
TCTATAACTGTAACTCCTGGGTCAGGGAGTACACCAAGTATCATGAGCGGCTGCTGACTGGCCTCAAAGG
TAGCAAAAGGCTTGTTTTCATAGACTGTCCTGGGAAACTGGCTGAGCACATAGAGCATGAACAACAGAAA
CTACCTGCTGCCACCTTGGCTTTAGAAGAGGACCTGAAGGTATTCCACAATGCTCTCAAGCTAGCTCACA
AAGACACCAAAGTTTCTATTAAAGTTGGTTCTACTGCTGTCCAAGTAACTTCAGCAGAGCGAACAAAAGT
CCTAGGGCAATCAGTCTTTCTAAATGACATTTATTATGCTTCGGAAATTGAAGAAATCTGCCTAGTAGAT
GAGAACCAGTTCACCTTAACCATTGCAAACCAGGGCACGCCGCTCACCTTCATGCACCAGGAGTGTGAAG
CCATTGTCCAGTCTATCATTCATATCCGGACCCGCTGGGAACTGTCACAGCCCGACTCTATCCCCCAACA
CACCAAGATTCGGCCAAAAGATGTCCCTGGGACACTGCTCAATATCGCATTACTTAATTTAGGCAGTTCT
GACCCGAGTTTACGGTCAGCTGCCTATAATCTTCTGTGTGCCTTAACTTGTACCTTTAATTTAAAAATCG
AGGGCCAGTTACTAGAGACATCAGGTTTATGTATCCCTGCCAACAACACCCTCTTTATTGTCTCTATTAG
TAAGACACTGGCAGCCAATGAGCCACACCTCACGTTAGAATTTTTGGAAGAGTGTATTTCTGGATTTAGC
AAATCTAGTATTGAATTGAAACACCTTTGTTTGGAATACATGACTCCATGGCTGTCAAATCTAGTTCGTT
TTTGCAAGCATAATGATGATGCCAAACGACAAAGAGTTACTGCTATTCTTGACAAGCTGATAACAATGAC
CATCAATGAAAAACAGATGTACCCATCTATTCAAGCAAAAATATGGGGAAGCCTTGGGCAGATTACAGAT
CTGCTTGATGTTGTACTAGACAGTTTCATCAAAACCAGTGCAACAGGTGGCTTGGGATCAATAAAAGCTG
AGGTGATGGCAGATACTGCTGTAGCTTTGGCTTCTGGAAATGTGAAATTGGTTTCAAGCAAGGTTATTGG
AAGGATGTGCAAAATAATTGACAAGACATGCTTATCTCCAACTCCTACTTTAGAACAACATCTTATGTGG
GATGATATTGCTATTTTAGCACGCTACATGCTGATGCTGTCCTTCAACAATTCCCTTGATGTGGCAGCTC
ATCTTCCCTACCTCTTCCACGTTGTTACTTTCTTAGTAGCCACAGGTCCGCTCTCCCTTAGAGCTTCCAC
ACATGGACTGGTCATTAATATCATTCACTCTCTGTGTACTTGTTCACAGCTTCATTTTAGTGAAGAGACC
AAGCAAGTTTTGAGACTCAGTCTGACAGAGTTCTCATTACCCAAATTTTACTTGCTGTTTGGCATTAGCA
AAGTCAAGTCAGCTGCTGTCATTGCCTTCCGTTCCAGTTACCGGGACAGGTCATTCTCTCCTGGCTCCTA
TGAGAGAGAGACTTTTGCTTTGACATCCTTGGAAACAGTCACAGAAGCTTTGTTGGAGATCATGGAGGCA
TGCATGAGAGATATTCCAACGTGCAAGTGGCTGGACCAGTGGACAGAACTAGCTCAAAGATTTGCATTCC
AATATAATCCATCCCTGCAACCAAGAGCTCTTGTTGTCTTTGGGTGTATTAGCAAACGAGTGTCTCATGG
GCAGATAAAGCAGATAATCCGTATTCTTAGCAAGGCACTTGAGAGTTGCTTAAAAGGACCTGACACTTAC
AACAGTCAAGTTCTGATAGAAGCTACAGTAATAGCACTAACCAAATTACAGCCACTTCTTAATAAGGACT
CGCCTCTGCACAAAGCCCTCTTTTGGGTAGCTGTGGCTGTGCTGCAGCTTGATGAGGTCAACTTGTATTC
AGCAGGTACCGCACTTCTTGAACAAAACCTGCATACTTTAGATAGTCTCCGTATATTCAATGACAAGAGT
CCAGAGGAAGTATTTATGGCAATCCGGAATCCTCTGGAGTGGCACTGCAAGCAAATGGATCATTTTGTTG
GACTCAATTTCAACTCTAACTTTAACTTTGCATTGGTTGGACACCTTTTAAAAGGGTACAGGCATCCTTC
ACCTGCTATTGTTGCAAGAACAGTCAGAATTTTACATACACTACTAACTCTGGTTAACAAACACAGAAAT
TGTGACAAATTTGAAGTGAATACACAGAGCGTGGCCTACTTAGCAGCTTTACTTACAGTGTCTGAAGAAG
TTCGAAGTCGCTGCAGCCTAAAACATAGAAAGTCACTTCTTCTTACTGATATTTCAATGGAAAATGTTCC
TATGGATACATATCCCATTCATCATGGTGACCCTTCCTATAGGACACTAAAGGAGACTCAGCCATGGTCC
TCTCCCAAAGGTTCTGAAGGATACCTTGCAGCCACCTATCCAACTGTCGGCCAGACCAGTCCCCGAGCCA
GGAAATCCATGAGCCTGGACATGGGGCAACCTTCTCAGGCCAACACTAAGAAGTTGCTTGGAACAAGGAA
AAGTTTTGATCACTTGATATCAGACACAAAGGCTCCTAAAAGGCAAGAAATGGAATCAGGGATCACAACA
CCCCCCAAAATGAGGAGAGTAGCAGAAACTGATTATGAAATGGAAACTCAGAGGATTTCCTCATCACAAC
AGCACCCACATTTACGTAAAGTTTCAGTGTCTGAATCAAATGTTCTCTTGGATGAAGAAGTACTTACTGA
TCCGAAGATCCAGGCGCTGCTTCTTACTGTTCTAGCTACACTGGTAAAATATACCACAGATGAGTTTGAT
CAACGAATTCTTTATGAATACTTAGCAGAGGCCAGTGTTGTGTTTCCCAAAGTCTTTCCTGTTGTGCATA
ATTTGTTGGACTCTAAGATCAACACCCTGTTATCATTGTGCCAAGATCCAAATTTGTTAAATCCAATCCA
TGGAATTGTGCAGAGTGTGGTGTACCATGAAGAATCCCCACCACAATACCAAACATCTTACCTGCAAAGT
TTTGGTTTTAATGGCTTGTGGCGGTTTGCAGGACCGTTTTCAAAGCAAACACAAATTCCAGACTATGCTG
AGCTTATTGTTAAGTTTCTTGATGCCTTGATTGACACGTACCTGCCTGGAATTGATGAAGAAACCAGTGA
AGAATCCCTCCTGACTCCCACATCTCCTTACCCTCCTGCACTGCAGAGCCAGCTTAGTATCACTGCCAAC
CTTAACCTTTCTAATTCCATGACCTCACTTGCAACTTCCCAGCATTCCCCAGGAATCGACAAGGAGAACG
TTGAACTCTCCCCTACCACTGGCCACTGTAACAGTGGACGAACTCGCCACGGATCCGCAAGCCAAGTGCA
GAAGCAAAGAAGCGCTGGCAGTTTCAAACGTAATAGCATTAAGAAGATCGTGTAGTAATGAACTAGTCCG
TAACTTGAAAGTATTTCGATTTCTTGGCTTTATATATCTTGTGGAAAGGACGACGCAACATTGAGGGTAG
TCCATCCACGCGTTAAGTCGACAATCAACCTCTGGATTACAAAATTTGTGAAAGATTGACTGGTATTCTT
AACTATGTTGCTCCTTTTACGCTATGTGGATACGCTGCTTTAATGCCTTTGTATCATGCTATTGCTTCCC
GTATGGCTTTCATTTTCTCCTCCTTGTATAAATCCTGGTTGCTGTCTCTTTATGAGGAGTTGTGGCCCGT
TGTCAGGCAACGTGGCGTGGTGTGCACTGTGTTTGCTGACGCAACCCCCACTGGTTGGGGCATTGCCACC
ACCTGTCAGCTCCTTTCCGGGACTTTCGCTTTCCCCCTCCCTATTGCCACGGCGGAACTCATCGCCGCCT
GCCTTGCCCGCTGCTGGACAGGGGCTCGGCTGTTGGGCACTGACAATTCCGTGGTGTTGTCGGGGAAATC
ATCGTCCTTTCCTTGGCTGCTCGCCTGTGTTGCCACCTGGATTCTGCGCGGGACGTCCTTCTGCTACGTC
CCTTCGGCCCTCAATCCAGCGGACCTTCCTTCCCGCGGCCTGCTGCCGGCTCTGCGGCCTCTTCCGCGTC
TTCGCCTTCGCCCTCAGACGAGTCGGATCTCCCTTTGGGCCGCCTCCCCGCGTCGACTTTAAGACCAATG
ACTTACAAGGCAGCTGTAGATCTTAGCCACTTTTTAAAAGAAAAGGGGGGACTGGAAGGGCTAATTCACT
CCCAACGAAGACAAGATCTGCTTTTTGCTTGTACTGGGTCTCTCTGGTTAGACCAGATCTGAGCCTGGGA
GCTCTCTGGCTAACTAGGGAACCCACTGCTTAAGCCTCAATAAAGCTTGCCTTGAGTGCTTCAAGTAGTG
TGTGCCCGTCTGTTGTGTGACTCTGGTAACTAGAGATCCCTCAGACCCTTTTAGTCAGTGTGGAAAATCT
CTAGCAGTACGTATAGTAGTTCATGTCATCTTATTATTCAGTATTTATAACTTGCAAAGAAATGAATATC
AGAGAGTGAGAGGAACTTGTTTATTGCAGCTTATAATGGTTACAAATAAAGCAATAGCATCACAAATTTC
ACAAATAAAGCATTTTTTTCACTGCATTCTAGTTGTGGTTTGTCCAAACTCATCAATGTATCTTATCATG
TCTGGCTCTAGCTATCCCGCCCCTAACTCCGCCCATCCCGCCCCTAACTCCGCCCAGTTCCGCCCATTCT
CCGCCCCATGGCTGACTAATTTTTTTTATTTATGCAGAGGCCGAGGCCGCCTCGGCCTCTGAGCTATTCC
AGAAGTAGTGAGGAGGCTTTTTTGGAGGCCTAGGGACGTACCCAATTCGCCCTATAGTGAGTCGTATTAC
GCGCGCTCACTGGCCGTCGTTTTACAACGTCGTGACTGGGAAAACCCTGGCGTTACCCAACTTAATCGCC
TTGCAGCACATCCCCCTTTCGCCAGCTGGCGTAATAGCGAAGAGGCCCGCACCGATCGCCCTTCCCAACA
GTTGCGCAGCCTGAATGGCGAATGGG
[124 nt withheld, positions 11297-11420]
C
[91 nt withheld, positions 11422-11512]
A
[49 nt withheld, positions 11514-11562]
CCTTTGACGTTGGAGTCCACGTTCTTT
[37 nt withheld, positions 11590-11626]
ACCCTATCTCGGTCTATTCTTTTGATTTATAAGGGATTTTGCCGATTTCGGCCTATTGGTTAAAAAATGA
GCTGATTTAACAAAAATTTAACGCGAATTTTAACAAAATATTAACGCTTACAATTTAGGTGGCACTTTTC
GGGGAAATGTGCGCGGAACCCCTATTTGTTTATTTTTCTAAATACATTCAAATATGTATCCGCTCATGAG
ACAATAACCCTGATAAATGCTTCAATAATATTGAAAAAGGAAGAGTATGAGTATTCAACATTTCCGTGTC
GCCCTTATTCCCTTTTTTGCGGCATTTTGCCTTCCTGTTTTTGCTCACCCAGAAACGCTGGTGAAAGTAA
AAGATGCTGAAGATCAGTTGGGTGCACGAGTGGGTTACATCGAACTGGATCTCAACAGCGGTAAGATCCT
TGAGAGTTTTCGCCCCGAAGAACGTTTTCCAATGATGAGCACTTTTAAAGTTCTGCTATGTGGCGCGGTA
TTATCCCGTATTGACGCCGGGCAAGAGCAACTCGGTCGCCGCATACACTATTCTCAGAATGACTTGGTTG
AGTACTCACCAGTCACAGAAAAGCATCTTACGGATGGCATGACAGTAAGAGAATTATGCAGTGCTGCCAT
AACCATGAGTGATAACACTGCGGCCAACTTACTTCTGACAACGATCGGAGGACCGAAGGAGCTAACCGCT
TTTTTGCACAACATGGGGGATCATGTAACTCGCCTTGATCGTTGGGAACCGGAGCTGAATGAAGCCATAC
CAAACGACGAGCGTGACACCACGATGCCTGTAGCAATGGCAACAACGTTGCGCAAACTATTAACTGGCGA
ACTACTTACTCTAGCTTCCCGGCAACAATTAATAGACTGGATGGAGGCGGATAAAGTTGCAGGACCACTT
CTGCGCTCGGCCCTTCCGGCTGGCTGGTTTATTGCTGATAAATCTGGAGCCGGTGAGCGTGGGTCTCGCG
GTATCATTGCAGCACTGGGGCCAGATGGTAAGCCCTCCCGTATCGTAGTTATCTACACGACGGGGAGTCA
GGCAACTATGGATGAACGAAATAGACAGATCGCTGAGATAGGTGCCTCACTGATTAAGCATTGGTAACTG
TCAGACCAAGTTTACTCATATATACTTTAGATTGATTTAAAACTTCATTTTTAATTTAAAAGGATCTAGG
TGAAGATCCTTTTTGATAATCTCATGACCAAAATCCCTTAACGTGAGTTTTCGTTCCACTGAGCGTCAGA
CCCCGTAGAAAAGATCAAAGGATCTTCTTGAGATCCTTTTTTTCTGCGCGTAATCTGCTGCTTGCAAACA
AAAAAACCACCGCTACCAGCGGTGGTTTGTTTGCCGGATCAAGAGCTACCAACTCTTTTTCCGAAGGTAA
CTGGCTTCAGCAGAGCGCAGATACCAAATACTGTTCTTCTAGTGTAGCCGTAGTTAGGCCACCACTTCAA
GAACTCTGTAGCACCGCCTACATACCTCGCTCTGCTAATCCTGTTACCAGTGGCTGCTGCCAGTGGCGAT
AAGTCGTGTCTTACCGGGTTGGACTCAAGACGATAGTTACCGGATAAGGCGCAGCGGTCGGGCTGAACGG
GGGGTTCGTGCACACAGCCCAGCTTGGAGCGAACGACCTACACCGAACTGAGATACCTACAGCGTGAGCT
ATGAGAAAGCGCCACGCTTCCCGAAGGGAGAAAGGCGGACAGGTATCCGGTAAGCGGCAGGGTCGGAACA
GGAGAGCGCACGAGGGAGCTTCCAGGGGGAAACGCCTGGTATCTTTATAGTCCTGTCGGGTTTCGCCACC
TCTGACTTGAGCGTCGATTTTTGTGATGCTCGTCAGGGGGGCGGAGCCTATGGAAAAACGCCAGCAACGC
GGCCTTTTTACGGTTCCTGGCCTTTTGCTGGCCTTTTGCTCACATGTTCTTTCCTGCGTTATCCCCTGAT
TCTGTGGATAACCGTATTACCGCCTTTGAGTGAGCTGATACCGCTCGCCGCAGCCGAACGACCGAGCGCA
GCGAGTCAGTGAGCGAGGAAGCGGAAGAGCGCCCAATACGCAAACCGCCTCTCCCCGCGCGTTGGCCGAT
TCATTAATGCAGCTGGCACGACAGGTTTCCCGACTGGAAAGCGGGCAGTGAGCGCAACGCAATTAATGTG
AGTTAGCTCACTCATTAGGCACCCCAGGCTTTACACTTTATGCTTCCGGCTCGTATGTTGTGTGGAATTG
TGAGCGGATAACAATTTCACACAGGAAACAGCTATGACCATGATTACGCCAAGCGCGCAATTAACCCTCA
CTAAAGGGAACAAAAGCTGGAGCTGCAAGCTTAATGTAGTCTTATGCAATACTCTTGTAGTCTTGCAACA
TGGTAACGATGAGTTAGCAACATGCCTTACAAGGAGAGAAAAAGCACCGTGCATGCCGATTGGTGGAAGT
AAGGTGGTACGATCGTGCCTTATTAGGAAGGCAACAGACGGGTCTGACATGGATTGGACGAACCACTGAA
TTGCCGCATTGCAGAGATATTGTATTTAAGTGCCTAGCTCGATACATAAACGGGTCTCTCTGGTTAGACC
AGATCTGAGCCTGGGAGCTCTCTGGCTAACTAGGGAACCCACTGCTTAAGCCTCAATAAAGCTTGCCTTG
AGTGCTTCAAGTAGTGTGTGCCCGTCTGTTGTGTGACTCTGGTAACTAGAGATCCCTCAGACCCTTTTAG
TCAGTGTGGAAAATCTCTAGCAGTGGCGCCCGAACAGGGACTTGAAAGCGAAAGGGAAACCAGAGGAGCT
CTCTCGACGCAGGACTCGGCTTGCTGAAGCGCGCACGGCAAGAGGCGAGGGGCGGCGACTGGTGAGTACG
CCAAAAATTTTGACTAGCGGAGGCTAGAAGGAGAGAGATGGGTGCGAGAGCGTCAGTATTAAGCGGGGGA
GAATTAGATCGCGATGGGAAAAAATTCGGTTAAGGCCAGGGGGAAAGAAAAAATATAAATTAAAACATAT
AGTATGGGCAAGCAGGGAGCTAGAACGATTCGCAGTTAATCCTGGCCTGTTAGAAACATCAGAAGGCTGT
AGACAAATACTGGGACAGCTACAACCATCCCTTCAGACAGGATCAGAAGAACTTAGATCATTATATAATA
CAGTAGCAACCCTCTATTGTGTGCATCAAAGGATAGAGATAAAAGACACCAAGGAAGCTTTAGACAAGAT
AGAGGAAGAGCAAAACAAAAGTAAGACCACCGCACAGCAAGCGGCCGCTGATCTTCAGACCTGGAGGAGG
AGATATGAGGGACAATTGGAGAAGTGAATTATATAAATATAAAGTAGTAAAAATTGAACCATTAGGAGTA
GCACCCACCAAGGCAAAGAGAAGAGTGGTGCAGAGAGAAAAAAGAGCAGTGGGAATAGGAGCTTTGTTCC
TTGGGTTCTTGGGAGCAGCAGGAAGCACTATGGGCGCAGCGTCAATGACGCTGACGGTACAGGCCAGACA
ATTATTGTCTGGTATAGTGCAGCAGCAGAACAATTTGCTGAGGGCTATTGAGGCGCAACAGCATCTGTTG
CAACTCACAGTCTGGGGCATCAAGCAGCTCCAGGCAAGAATCCTGGCTGTGGAAAGATACCTAAAGGATC
AACAGCTCCTGGGGATTTGGGGTTGCTCTGGAAAACTCATTTGCACCACTGCTGTGCCTTGGAATGCTAG
TTGGAGTAATAAATCTCTGGAACAGATTTGGAATCACACGACCTGGATGGAGTGGGACAGAGAAATTAAC
AATTACACAAGCTTAATACACTCCTTAATTGAAGAATCGCAAAACCAGCAAGAAAAGAATGAACAAGAAT
TATTGGAATTAGATAAATGGGCAAGTTTGTGGAATTGGTTTAACATAACAAATTGGCTGTGGTATATAAA
ATTATTCATAATGATAGTAGGAGGCTTGGTAGGTTTAAGAATAGTTTTTGCTGTACTTTCTATAGTGAAT
AGAGTTAGGCAGGGATATTCACCATTATCGTTTCAGACCCACCTCCCAACCCCGAGGGGACCCATGCATT
GCATCTCAATTAGTCAGCAACCAGGTGTGGAAAGTCCCCAGGCTCCCCAGCAGGCAGAAGTATGCAAAGC
ATGCGTCTCAATTAGTCAGCAACCATAGTCCCGCCCCTAACTCCGCCCATCCCGCCCCTAACTCCGCCCA
GTTCCGCCCATTCTCCGCCCCATGGCTGACTAATTTTTTTTATTTATGCAGAGGCCGAGGCCGCCTCGGC
CTCTGAGCTATTCCAGAAGTAGTGAGGAGGCTTTTTTGGAGGCCTAGGCTTTTGCAAAAAGCTTTCTAGA
GGTACCACCGGAGCTTACCATGACCGAGTACAAGCCCACGGTGCGCCTCGCCACCCGCGACGACGTCCCC
AGGGCCGTACGCACCCTCGCCGCCGCGTTCGCCGACTACCCCGCCACGCGCCACACCGTCGATCCGGACC
GCCACATCGAGCGGGTCACCGAGCTGCAAGAACTCTTCCTCACGCGCGTCGGGCTCGACATCGGCAAGGT
GTGGGTCGCGGACGACGGCGCCGCCGTGGCGGTCTGGACCACGCCGGAGAGCGTCGAAGCGGGGGCGGTG
TTCGCCGAGATCGGCCCGCGCATGGCCGAGTTGAGCGGTTCCCGGCTGGCCGCGCAGCAACAGATGGAAG
GCCTCCTGGCGCCGCACCGGCCCAAGGAGCCCGCGTGGTTCCTGGCCACCGTCGGCGTCTCGCCCGACCA
CCAGGGCAAGGGTCTGGGCAGCGCCGTCGTGCTCCCCGGAGTGGAGGCGGCCGAGCGCGCCGGGGTGCCC
GCCTTCCTGGAGACCTCCGCGCCCCGCAACCTCCCCTTCTACGAGCGGCTCGGCTTCACCGTCACCGCCG
ACGTCGAGGTGCCCGAAGGACCGCGCACCTGGTGCATGACCCGCAAGCCCGGTGCCAGTTAACGAATTCT
AGATCTTGAGACAAATGGCAGTATTCATCCACAATTTTAAAAGAAAAGGGGGGATTGGGGGGTACAGTGC
AGGGGAAAGAATAGTAGACATAATAGCAACAGACATACAAACTAAAGAATTACAAAAACAAATTACAAAA
ATTCAAAATTTTCGGGTTTATTACAGGGACAGCAGAGATCCACTTTGGCGCCGGCTCGAGGCCTGCAGGT
GCAAAGATGGATAAAGTTTTAAACAGAGAGGAATCTTTGCAGCTAATGGACCTTCTAGGTCTTGAAAGGA
GTGGGAATT
Features (pLannotate 1.2.2; 31 found; start..end, strand, type, name):
      1..1179    +  promoter       EF-1α promoter: strong constitutive promoter for human elongation factor EF-1α
   1196..9712    +  CDS            NF1: NF1_HUMAN - Experimental evidence at protein level: Swiss-Prot protein existence level 1. Stimulates the GTPase activity of Ras. NF1 shows greater affinity for Ras GAP, but lower specific activity. May be a regulator of Ras activity. From Homo sapiens (Human).
   9728..9781    +  promoter       U6 promoter (fragment): RNA polymerase III promoter for human U6 snRNA
   9823..10411   +  misc_feature   WPRE: woodchuck hepatitis virus posttranscriptional regulatory element
  10462..10481   +  misc_feature   cPPT/CTS (fragment): central polypurine tract and central termination sequence of HIV-1
  10483..10716   +  LTR            3' LTR (ΔU3): self-inactivating 3' long terminal repeat (LTR) from HIV-1
  10794..10915   +  polyA_signal   SV40 poly(A) signal: SV40 polyadenylation signal
  10955..11090   +  rep_origin     SV40 ori: SV40 origin of replication
  11111..11129   -  promoter       T7 promoter: promoter for bacteriophage T7 RNA polymerase
  11137..11292   +  CDS            lacZα (fragment): LacZα fragment of β-galactosidase; lacZ fragment
  11297..11725   +  rep_origin     f1 ori (sequence partly withheld): f1 bacteriophage origin of replication; arrow indicates direction of (+) strand synthesis
  11778..11882   +  promoter       AmpR promoter: bla
  11883..12743   +  CDS            AmpR: β-lactamase; bla; confers resistance to ampicillin, carbenicillin, and related antibiotics
  12914..13502   +  rep_origin     ori: high-copy-number ColE1/pMB1/pBR322/pUC origin of replication
  13685..13777   +  CDS            lacI (fragment): lac repressor; lacI; The lac repressor binds to the lac operator to inhibit transcription in E. coli. This inhibition can be relieved by adding lactose or isopropyl-β-D-thiogalactopyranoside (IPTG).
  13790..13811   +  protein_bind   CAP binding site: CAP binding activates transcription in the presence of cAMP. E. coli catabolite activator protein
  13826..13856   +  promoter       lac promoter: promoter for the E. coli lac operon
  13860..13882   +  protein_bind   lac operator (fragment): The lac repressor binds to the lac operator to inhibit transcription in E. coli. This inhibition can be relieved by adding lactose or isopropyl-β-D-thiogalactopyranoside (IPTG). lac repressor encoded by lacI
  13925..13943   +  promoter       T3 promoter: promoter for bacteriophage T3 RNA polymerase
  13971..14197   +  promoter       RSV promoter: Rous sarcoma virus enhancer/promoter
  14198..14378   +  LTR            5' LTR (truncated): truncated 5' long terminal repeat (LTR) from HIV-1
  14425..14550   +  misc_feature   HIV-1 Ψ: packaging signal of human immunodeficiency virus type 1
  14534..14897   +  CDS            HIV-1 gag (fragment): gag protein from human immunodeficiency virus 1; gag
  15043..15276   +  misc_feature   RRE: The Rev response element (RRE) of HIV-1 allows for Rev-dependent mRNA export from the nucleus to the cytoplasm.
  15653..15679   +  CDS            Rev (fragment): human immunodeficiency virus 1 (HIV-1) Rev protein; rev; enhances nuclear export of unspliced and incompletely spliced viral mRNAs
  15686..15709   +  promoter       SV40 promoter (fragment): SV40 early promoter
  15710..15781   +  promoter       SV40 promoter (fragment): SV40 enhancer and early promoter
  15805..15940   +  rep_origin     SV40 ori: SV40 origin of replication
  15986..16582   +  CDS            PuroR (fragment): puromycin N-acetyltransferase; pac from Streptomyces; confers resistance to puromycin
  16631..16748   +  misc_feature   cPPT/CTS: central polypurine tract and central termination sequence of HIV-1
  16813..16879   +  CDS            small t antigen (fragment): SV40 (simian virus 40) small t antigen
