[The description below was written by a language model from this plasmid's Addgene catalogue record and pLannotate feature annotations shown in this document.]
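Description:
TFORF1618 is a lentiviral mammalian expression plasmid built on the pLX_TRC317 backbone from the Broad Institute Genetic Perturbation Platform. It belongs to a barcoded collection of transcription factor ORF overexpression constructs. It carries the human NF1 open reading frame, about 8.6 kb as catalogued, under the strong constitutive EF-1α promoter, giving a total plasmid size of 16,885 nt. The feature table identifies the coding sequence as neurofibromin, a protein that stimulates the GTPase activity of Ras. A WPRE lies downstream of the ORF to enhance transcript stability and expression. Each member of the collection has a unique 24-bp barcode for identifying the ORF in pooled screens. The barcode is not annotated in the feature table, so its position cannot be stated from the record.

The viral framework has a third-generation, self-inactivating layout. An RSV promoter drives a truncated HIV-1 5' LTR, followed by the Ψ packaging signal with a gag fragment, the RRE for Rev-dependent nuclear export, a cPPT/CTS, and a ΔU3 3' LTR with an SV40 poly(A) signal beyond it. Inside the proviral region, upstream of the EF-1α cassette, SV40 early promoter elements drive puromycin N-acetyltransferase for selecting transduced mammalian cells. In bacteria the plasmid replicates from a high-copy ColE1/pUC-type origin and is selected with ampicillin via β-lactamase. An f1 origin and residual lac, T7 and T3 elements are also present. The depositor notes that the ORF was synthesized commercially and that the plasmid may be prone to recombination. The construct is intended for producing lentivirus to overexpress NF1, individually or in pooled screens such as directed differentiation studies.
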