Addgene plasmid #144295: TFORF1618
Purpose: Lentiviral vector for overexpressing transcription factor ORFs with unique 24-bp barcodes. Barcodes facilitate identification of transcription factors in pooled screens.
Depositing lab: Feng Zhang. Depositing organization: Broad Institute. Publication: A transcription factor atlas of directed differentiation. Joung J, Ma S, Tay T, Geiger-Schuller KR, Kirchgatterer PC, Verdine VK, Guo B, Arias-Garcia MA, Allen WE, Singh A, Kuksenko O, Abudayyeh OO, Gootenberg JS, Fu Z, Macrae RK, Buenrostro JD, Regev A, Zhang F. Cell. 2023 Jan 5;186(1):209-229.e26. doi: 10.1016/j.cell.2022.11.026. PubMed 36608654.
Backbone
  Vector backbone: pLX_TRC317
  Backbone manufacturer: Broad Institute Genetic Perturbation Platform
  Backbone size w/o insert (bp): 8264
  Vector type: Mammalian Expression, Lentiviral
  Selectable markers: Puromycin
Growth in bacteria
  Bacterial resistance: Ampicillin, 100 μg/mL
  Growth temperature: 37°C
  Growth strain: EPI400
  Copy number: High Copy
Gene/Insert
  Gene/Insert name: NF1
  Species: H. sapiens (human)
  Insert size (bp): 8621
  Entrez Gene: NF1 (a.k.a. NFNS, VRNF, WSS)
  Promoter: EF1a
  Cloning method: Unknown
  Sequencing primers: 5′ GGGTGGAGACTGAAGTTAGGCCAG; 3′ CACATAGCGTAAAAGGAGCAACATAG
Terms and licenses: Academic/Nonprofit Terms; Industry Terms: Not Available to Industry
Depositor comments: NM_001042492,ENST00000358273 . The transcription factor ORF portion of this plasmid was synthesized by Genewiz. Please test multiple small colonies in case of plasmid recombination. To make this collection available in a timely manner, a portion of this collection was not fully sequenced by Addgene. If an Addgene verified full plasmid sequence is not available, please contact us prior to placing an order to request the full sequence.
How to cite: TFORF1618 was a gift from Feng Zhang (Addgene plasmid # 144295 ; http://n2t.net/addgene:144295 ; RRID:Addgene_144295)
