>Addgene plasmid #144295 | TFORF1618 | depositor partial sequence | sequence record 285000 | Insert
ACCGCCACCATGGCCGCGCACAGGCCGGTGGAATGGGTCCAGGCCGTGGTCAGCCGCTTCGACGAGCAGC
TTCCAATAAAAACAGGACAGCAGAACACACATACCAAAGTCAGTACTGAGCACAACAAGGAATGTCTAAT
CAATATTTCCAAATACAAGTTTTCTTTGGTTATAAGCGGCCTCACTACTATTTTAAAGAATGTTAACAAT
ATGAGAATATTTGGAGAAGCTGCTGAAAAAAATTTATATCTCTCTCAGTTGATTATATTGGATACACTGG
AAAAATGTCTTGCTGGGCAACCAAAGGACACAATGAGATTAGATGAAACGATGCTGGTCAAACAGTTGCT
GCCAGAAATCTGCCATTTTCTTCACACCTGTCGTGAAGGAAACCAGCATGCAGCTGAACTTCGGAATTCT
GCCTCTGGGGTTTTATTTTCTCTCAGCTGCAACAACTTCAATGCAGTCTTTAGTCGCATTTCTACCAGGT
TACAGGAATTAACTGTTTGTTCAGAAGACAATGTTGATGTTCATGATATAGAATTGTTACAGTATATCAA
TGTGGATTGTGCAAAATTAAAACGACTCCTGAAGGAAACAGCATTTAAATTTAAAGCCCTAAAGAAGGTT
GCGCAGTTAGCAGTTATAAATAGCCTGGAAAAGGCATTTTGGAACTGGGTAGAAAATTATCCAGATGAAT
TTACAAAACTGTACCAGATCCCACAGACTGATATGGCTGAATGTGCAGAAAAGCTATTTGACTTGGTGGA
TGGTTTTGCTGAAAGCACCAAACGTAAAGCAGCAGTTTGGCCACTACAAATCATTCTCCTTATCTTGTGT
CCAGAAATAATCCAGGATATATCCAAAGACGTGGTTGATGAAAACAACATGAATAAGAAGTTATTTCTGG
ACAGTCTACGAAAAGCTCTTGCTGGCCATGGAGGAAGTAGGCAGCTGACAGAAAGTGCTGCAATTGCCTG
TGTCAAACTGTGTAAAGCAAGTACTTACATCAATTGGGAAGATAACTCTGTCATTTTCCTACTTGTTCAG
TCCATGGTGGTTGATCTTAAGAACCTGCTTTTTAATCCAAGTAAGCCATTCTCAAGAGGCAGTCAGCCTG
CAGATGTGGATCTAATGATTGACTGCCTTGTTTCTTGCTTTCGTATAAGCCCTCACAACAACCAACACTT
TAAGATCTGCCTGGCTCAGAATTCACCTTCTACATTTCACTATGTGCTGGTAAATTCACTCCATCGAATC
ATCACCAATTCCGCATTGGATTGGTGGCCTAAGATTGATGCTGTGTATTGTCACTCGGTTGAACTTCGAA
ATATGTTTGGTGAAACACTTCATAAAGCAGTGCAAGGTTGTGGAGCACACCCAGCAATACGAATGGCACC
GAGTCTTACATTTAAAGAAAAAGTAACAAGCCTTAAATTTAAAGAAAAACCTACAGACCTGGAGACAAGA
AGCTATAAGTATCTTCTCTTGTCCATGGTGAAACTAATTCATGCAGATCCAAAGCTCTTGCTTTGTAATC
CAAGAAAACAGGGGCCCGAAACCCAAGGCAGTACAGCAGAATTAATTACAGGGCTCGTCCAACTGGTCCC
TCAGTCACACATGCCAGAGATTGCTCAGGAAGCAATGGAGGCTCTGCTGGTTCTTCATCAGTTAGATAGC
ATTGATTTGTGGAATCCTGATGCTCCTGTAGAAACATTTTGGGAGATTAGCTCACAAATGCTTTTTTACA
TCTGCAAGAAATTAACTAGTCATCAAATGCTTAGTAGCACAGAAATTCTCAAGTGGTTGCGGGAAATATT
GATCTGCAGGAATAAATTTCTTCTTAAAAATAAGCAGGCAGATAGAAGTTCCTGTCACTTTCTCCTTTTT
TACGGGGTAGGATGTGATATTCCTTCTAGTGGAAATACCAGTCAAATGTCCATGGATCATGAAGAATTAC
TACGTACTCCTGGAGCCTCTCTCCGGAAGGGAAAAGGGAACTCCTCTATGGATAGTGCAGCAGGATGCAG
CGGAACCCCCCCGATTTGCCGACAAGCCCAGACCAAACTAGAAGTGGCCCTGTACATGTTTCTGTGGAAC
CCTGACACTGAAGCTGTTCTGGTTGCCATGTCCTGTTTCCGCCACCTCTGTGAGGAAGCAGATATCCGGT
GTGGGGTGGATGAAGTGTCAGTGCATAACCTCTTGCCCAACTATAACACATTCATGGAGTTTGCCTCTGT
CAGCAATATGATGTCAACAGGAAGAGCAGCACTTCAGAAAAGAGTGATGGCACTGCTGAGGCGCATTGAG
CATCCCACTGCAGGAAACACTGAGGCTTGGGAAGATACACATGCAAAATGGGAACAAGCAACAAAGCTAA
TCCTTAACTATCCAAAAGCCAAAATGGAAGATGGCCAGGCTGCTGAAAGCCTTCACAAGACCATTGTTAA
GAGGCGAATGTCCCATGTGAGTGGAGGAGGATCCATAGATTTGTCTGACACAGACTCCCTACAGGAATGG
ATCAACATGACTGGCTTCCTTTGTGCCCTTGGGGGAGTGTGCCTCCAGCAGAGAAGCAATTCTGGCCTGG
CAACCTATAGCCCACCCATGGGTCCAGTCAGTGAACGTAAGGGTTCTATGATTTCAGTGATGTCTTCAGA
GGGAAACGCAGATACACCTGTCAGCAAATTTATGGATCGGCTGTTGTCCTTAATGGTGTGTAACCATGAG
AAAGTGGGACTTCAAATACGGACCAATGTTAAGGATCTGGTGGGTCTAGAATTGAGTCCTGCTCTGTATC
CAATGCTATTTAACAAATTGAAGAATACCATCAGCAAGTTTTTTGACTCCCAAGGACAGGTTTTATTGAC
TGATACCAATACTCAATTTGTAGAACAAACCATAGCTATAATGAAGAACTTGCTAGATAATCATACTGAA
GGCAGCTCTGAACATCTAGGGCAAGCTAGCATTGAAACAATGATGTTAAATCTGGTCAGGTATGTTCGTG
TGCTTGGGAATATGGTCCATGCAATTCAAATAAAAACGAAACTGTGTCAATTAGTTGAAGTAATGATGGC
AAGGAGAGATGACCTCTCATTTTGCCAAGAGATGAAATTTAGGAATAAGATGGTAGAATACCTGACAGAC
TGGGTTATGGGAACATCAAACCAAGCAGCAGATGATGATGTAAAATGTCTTACAAGAGATTTGGACCAGG
CAAGCATGGAAGCAGTAGTTTCACTTCTAGCTGGTCTCCCTCTGCAGCCTGAAGAAGGAGATGGTGTGGA
ATTGATGGAAGCCAAATCACAGTTATTTCTTAAATACTTCACATTATTTATGAACCTTTTGAATGACTGC
AGTGAAGTTGAAGATGAAAGTGCGCAAACAGGTGGCAGGAAACGTGGCATGTCTCGGAGGCTGGCATCAC
TGAGGCACTGTACGGTCCTTGCAATGTCAAACTTACTCAATGCCAACGTAGACAGTGGTCTCATGCACTC
CATAGGCTTAGGTTACCACAAGGATCTCCAGACAAGAGCTACATTTATGGAAGTTCTGACAAAAATCCTT
CAACAAGGCACAGAATTTGACACACTTGCAGAAACAGTATTGGCTGATCGGTTTGAGAGATTGGTGGAAC
TGGTCACAATGATGGGTGATCAAGGAGAACTCCCTATAGCGATGGCTCTGGCCAATGTGGTTCCTTGTTC
TCAGTGGGATGAACTAGCTCGAGTTCTGGTTACTCTGTTTGATTCTCGGCATTTACTCTACCAACTGCTC
TGGAACATGTTTTCTAAAGAAGTAGAATTGGCAGACTCCATGCAGACTCTCTTCCGAGGCAACAGCTTGG
CCAGTAAAATAATGACATTCTGTTTCAAGGTATATGGTGCTACCTATCTACAAAAACTCCTGGATCCTTT
ATTACGAATTGTGATCACATCCTCTGATTGGCAACATGTTAGCTTTGAAGTGGATCCTACCAGGTTAGAA
CCATCAGAGAGCCTTGAGGAAAACCAGCGGAACCTCCTTCAGATGACTGAAAAGTTCTTCCATGCCATCA
TCAGTTCCTCCTCAGAATTCCCCCCTCAACTTCGAAGTGTGTGCCACTGTTTATACCAGGCAACTTGCCA
CTCCCTACTGAATAAAGCTACAGTAAAAGAAAAAAAGGAAAACAAAAAATCAGTGGTTAGCCAGCGTTTC
CCTCAGAACAGCATCGGTGCAGTAGGAAGTGCCATGTTCCTCAGATTTATCAATCCTGCCATTGTCTCAC
CGTATGAAGCAGGGATTTTAGATAAAAAGCCACCACCTAGAATCGAAAGGGGCTTGAAGTTAATGTCAAA
GATACTTCAGAGTATTGCCAATCATGTTCTCTTCACAAAAGAAGAACATATGCGGCCTTTCAATGATTTT
GTGAAAAGCAACTTTGATGCAGCACGCAGGTTTTTCCTTGATATAGCATCTGATTGTCCTACAAGTGATG
CAGTAAATCATAGTCTTTCCTTCATAAGTGACGGCAATGTGCTTGCTTTACATCGTCTACTCTGGAACAA
TCAGGAGAAAATTGGGCAGTATCTTTCCAGCAACAGGGATCATAAAGCTGTTGGAAGACGACCTTTTGAT
AAGATGGCAACACTTCTTGCATACCTGGGTCCTCCAGAGCACAAACCTGTGGCAGATACACACTGGTCCA
GCCTTAACCTTACCAGTTCAAAGTTTGAGGAATTTATGACTAGGCATCAGGTACATGAAAAAGAAGAATT
CAAGGCTTTGAAAACGTTAAGTATTTTCTACCAAGCTGGGACTTCCAAAGCTGGGAATCCTATTTTTTAT
TATGTTGCACGGAGGTTCAAAACTGGTCAAATCAATGGTGATTTGCTGATATACCATGTCTTACTGACTT
TAAAGCCATATTATGCAAAGCCATATGAAATTGTAGTGGACCTTACCCATACCGGGCCTAGCAATCGCTT
TAAAACAGACTTTCTCTCTAAGTGGTTTGTTGTTTTTCCTGGCTTTGCTTACGACAACGTCTCCGCAGTC
TATATCTATAACTGTAACTCCTGGGTCAGGGAGTACACCAAGTATCATGAGCGGCTGCTGACTGGCCTCA
AAGGTAGCAAAAGGCTTGTTTTCATAGACTGTCCTGGGAAACTGGCTGAGCACATAGAGCATGAACAACA
GAAACTACCTGCTGCCACCTTGGCTTTAGAAGAGGACCTGAAGGTATTCCACAATGCTCTCAAGCTAGCT
CACAAAGACACCAAAGTTTCTATTAAAGTTGGTTCTACTGCTGTCCAAGTAACTTCAGCAGAGCGAACAA
AAGTCCTAGGGCAATCAGTCTTTCTAAATGACATTTATTATGCTTCGGAAATTGAAGAAATCTGCCTAGT
AGATGAGAACCAGTTCACCTTAACCATTGCAAACCAGGGCACGCCGCTCACCTTCATGCACCAGGAGTGT
GAAGCCATTGTCCAGTCTATCATTCATATCCGGACCCGCTGGGAACTGTCACAGCCCGACTCTATCCCCC
AACACACCAAGATTCGGCCAAAAGATGTCCCTGGGACACTGCTCAATATCGCATTACTTAATTTAGGCAG
TTCTGACCCGAGTTTACGGTCAGCTGCCTATAATCTTCTGTGTGCCTTAACTTGTACCTTTAATTTAAAA
ATCGAGGGCCAGTTACTAGAGACATCAGGTTTATGTATCCCTGCCAACAACACCCTCTTTATTGTCTCTA
TTAGTAAGACACTGGCAGCCAATGAGCCACACCTCACGTTAGAATTTTTGGAAGAGTGTATTTCTGGATT
TAGCAAATCTAGTATTGAATTGAAACACCTTTGTTTGGAATACATGACTCCATGGCTGTCAAATCTAGTT
CGTTTTTGCAAGCATAATGATGATGCCAAACGACAAAGAGTTACTGCTATTCTTGACAAGCTGATAACAA
TGACCATCAATGAAAAACAGATGTACCCATCTATTCAAGCAAAAATATGGGGAAGCCTTGGGCAGATTAC
AGATCTGCTTGATGTTGTACTAGACAGTTTCATCAAAACCAGTGCAACAGGTGGCTTGGGATCAATAAAA
GCTGAGGTGATGGCAGATACTGCTGTAGCTTTGGCTTCTGGAAATGTGAAATTGGTTTCAAGCAAGGTTA
TTGGAAGGATGTGCAAAATAATTGACAAGACATGCTTATCTCCAACTCCTACTTTAGAACAACATCTTAT
GTGGGATGATATTGCTATTTTAGCACGCTACATGCTGATGCTGTCCTTCAACAATTCCCTTGATGTGGCA
GCTCATCTTCCCTACCTCTTCCACGTTGTTACTTTCTTAGTAGCCACAGGTCCGCTCTCCCTTAGAGCTT
CCACACATGGACTGGTCATTAATATCATTCACTCTCTGTGTACTTGTTCACAGCTTCATTTTAGTGAAGA
GACCAAGCAAGTTTTGAGACTCAGTCTGACAGAGTTCTCATTACCCAAATTTTACTTGCTGTTTGGCATT
AGCAAAGTCAAGTCAGCTGCTGTCATTGCCTTCCGTTCCAGTTACCGGGACAGGTCATTCTCTCCTGGCT
CCTATGAGAGAGAGACTTTTGCTTTGACATCCTTGGAAACAGTCACAGAAGCTTTGTTGGAGATCATGGA
GGCATGCATGAGAGATATTCCAACGTGCAAGTGGCTGGACCAGTGGACAGAACTAGCTCAAAGATTTGCA
TTCCAATATAATCCATCCCTGCAACCAAGAGCTCTTGTTGTCTTTGGGTGTATTAGCAAACGAGTGTCTC
ATGGGCAGATAAAGCAGATAATCCGTATTCTTAGCAAGGCACTTGAGAGTTGCTTAAAAGGACCTGACAC
TTACAACAGTCAAGTTCTGATAGAAGCTACAGTAATAGCACTAACCAAATTACAGCCACTTCTTAATAAG
GACTCGCCTCTGCACAAAGCCCTCTTTTGGGTAGCTGTGGCTGTGCTGCAGCTTGATGAGGTCAACTTGT
ATTCAGCAGGTACCGCACTTCTTGAACAAAACCTGCATACTTTAGATAGTCTCCGTATATTCAATGACAA
GAGTCCAGAGGAAGTATTTATGGCAATCCGGAATCCTCTGGAGTGGCACTGCAAGCAAATGGATCATTTT
GTTGGACTCAATTTCAACTCTAACTTTAACTTTGCATTGGTTGGACACCTTTTAAAAGGGTACAGGCATC
CTTCACCTGCTATTGTTGCAAGAACAGTCAGAATTTTACATACACTACTAACTCTGGTTAACAAACACAG
AAATTGTGACAAATTTGAAGTGAATACACAGAGCGTGGCCTACTTAGCAGCTTTACTTACAGTGTCTGAA
GAAGTTCGAAGTCGCTGCAGCCTAAAACATAGAAAGTCACTTCTTCTTACTGATATTTCAATGGAAAATG
TTCCTATGGATACATATCCCATTCATCATGGTGACCCTTCCTATAGGACACTAAAGGAGACTCAGCCATG
GTCCTCTCCCAAAGGTTCTGAAGGATACCTTGCAGCCACCTATCCAACTGTCGGCCAGACCAGTCCCCGA
GCCAGGAAATCCATGAGCCTGGACATGGGGCAACCTTCTCAGGCCAACACTAAGAAGTTGCTTGGAACAA
GGAAAAGTTTTGATCACTTGATATCAGACACAAAGGCTCCTAAAAGGCAAGAAATGGAATCAGGGATCAC
AACACCCCCCAAAATGAGGAGAGTAGCAGAAACTGATTATGAAATGGAAACTCAGAGGATTTCCTCATCA
CAACAGCACCCACATTTACGTAAAGTTTCAGTGTCTGAATCAAATGTTCTCTTGGATGAAGAAGTACTTA
CTGATCCGAAGATCCAGGCGCTGCTTCTTACTGTTCTAGCTACACTGGTAAAATATACCACAGATGAGTT
TGATCAACGAATTCTTTATGAATACTTAGCAGAGGCCAGTGTTGTGTTTCCCAAAGTCTTTCCTGTTGTG
CATAATTTGTTGGACTCTAAGATCAACACCCTGTTATCATTGTGCCAAGATCCAAATTTGTTAAATCCAA
TCCATGGAATTGTGCAGAGTGTGGTGTACCATGAAGAATCCCCACCACAATACCAAACATCTTACCTGCA
AAGTTTTGGTTTTAATGGCTTGTGGCGGTTTGCAGGACCGTTTTCAAAGCAAACACAAATTCCAGACTAT
GCTGAGCTTATTGTTAAGTTTCTTGATGCCTTGATTGACACGTACCTGCCTGGAATTGATGAAGAAACCA
GTGAAGAATCCCTCCTGACTCCCACATCTCCTTACCCTCCTGCACTGCAGAGCCAGCTTAGTATCACTGC
CAACCTTAACCTTTCTAATTCCATGACCTCACTTGCAACTTCCCAGCATTCCCCAGGAATCGACAAGGAG
AACGTTGAACTCTCCCCTACCACTGGCCACTGTAACAGTGGACGAACTCGCCACGGATCCGCAAGCCAAG
TGCAGAAGCAAAGAAGCGCTGGCAGTTTCAAACGTAATAGCATTAAGAAGATCGTGTAGTAATGAACTAG
TCCGTAACTTGAAAGTATTTCGATTTCTTGGCTTTATATATCTTGTGGAAAGGACGACGCAACATTGAGG
GTAGTCCATCC
