>Addgene plasmid #144295 | TFORF1618 | depositor partial sequence | sequence record 285001 | Barcode
CGCAACATTGAGGGTAGTCCATCC
